>Addgene plasmid #10978 | pmyc-TNRC6B | addgene full sequence | sequence record 460237 | Addgene NGS Result
CGTTACATAACTTACGGTAAATGGCCCGCCTGGCTGACCGCCCAACGACCCCCGCCCATTGACGTCAATA
ATGACGTATGTTCCCATAGTAACGCCAATAGGGACTTTCCATTGACGTCAATGGGTGGAGTATTTACGGT
AAACTGCCCACTTGGCAGTACATCAAGTGTATCATATGCCAAGTACGCCCCCTATTGACGTCAATGACGG
TAAATGGCCCGCCTGGCATTATGCCCAGTACATGACCTTATGGGACTTTCCTACTTGGCAGTACATCTAC
GTATTAGTCATCGCTATTACCATGGTGATGCGGTTTTGGCAGTACATCAATGGGCGTGGATAGCGGTTTG
ACTCACGGGGATTTCCAAGTCTCCACCCCATTGACGTCAATGGGAGTTTGTTTTGGCACCAAAATCAACG
GGACTTTCCAAAATGTCGTAACAACTCCGCCCCATTGACGCAAATGGGCGGTAGGCGTGTACGGTGGGAG
GTCTATATAAGCAGAGCTCGTTTAGTGAACCGTCAGATCGCCTGGAGACGCCATCCACGCTGTTTTGACC
TCCATAGAAGACACCGGGACCGATCCAGCCTCCGGACTCTAGCCTAGGCCGCGGTACCACCATGGAACAA
AAACTTATTTCTGAAGAAGATCTGTCTAGATCAACAAGTTTGTACAAAAAAGCAGGCTCCACCATGGGAA
CCAATTCAGTCGACATGAGAGAGAAGGAGCAAGAAAGGGAAGAACAGTTAATGGAAGACAAGAAAAGGAA
GAAAGAGGATAAAAAGAAAAAAGAAGCCACTCAGAAGGTCACGGAACAAAAAACCAAAGTGCCCGAAGTG
ACGAAACCAAGTTTAAGCCAACCAACGGCCGCCAGCCCAATTGGCAGCTCTCCATCGCCACCAGTCAATG
GTGGCAACAATGCCAAAAGGGTGGCAGTGCCGAACGGACAACCGCCAAGCGCCGCCCGCTACATGCCTCG
GGAGGTGCCGCCGCGATTCCGTTGCCAGCAGGACCACAAAGTGTTACTAAAACGTGGGCAGCCCCCTCCA
CCGTCCTGCATGCTCCTTGGGGGTGGGGCAGGGCCTCCTCCCTGCACAGCACCTGGAGCAAACCCAAACA
ACGCACAAGTGACAGGAGCGCTGCTGCAGAGTGAGAGTGGGACTGCGCCAGACTCAACCCTTGGAGGTGC
TGCTGCTTCAAATTATGCAAATTCCACTTGGGGCTCGGGAGCCTCCTCCAACAACGGCACCTCCCCCAAC
CCAATTCACATCTGGGACAAGGTGATTGTAGACGGGTCTGACATGGAAGAGTGGCCTTGTATTGCCAGCA
AAGACACTGAATCTTCTTCCGAAAACACCACCGATAACAACAGTGCCTCGAACCCTGGCTCTGAGAAGAG
CACTCTGCCAGGAAGCACCACTAGTAACAAAGGAAAAGGGAGCCAGTGCCAGTCTGCAAGTTCTGGGAAC
GAATGTAATCTTGGGGTCTGGAAATCTGACCCTAAGGCTAAATCTGTTCAATCTTCCAACTCTACTACAG
AGAACAACAATGGACTAGGAAATTGGAGGAATGTGAGTGGTCAGGATAGAATTGGACCTGGCTCTGGCTT
CAGCAACTTTAACCCAAATAGCAACCCATCTGCCTGGCCAGCACTGGTCCAAGAAGGAACTTCTAGGAAA
GGGGCATTGGAAACAGATAATAGTAATTCCAGTGCACAGGTTAGCACAGTAGGTCAGACATCCAGGGAAC
AGCAGTCAAAGATGGAAAATGCGGGTGTTAATTTTGTTGTCTCTGGCAGAGAACAGGCTCAAATTCATAA
CACTGATGGACCAAAAAATGGAAACACTAACTCCTTGAACTTAAGTTCACCAAACCCCATGGAGAATAAG
GGAATGCCCTTTGGAATGGGCTTGGGGAACACCTCCAGGAGCACTGATGCCCCTTCACAAAGCACTGGAG
ATCGAAAGACTGGGAGTGTTGGATCTTGGGGTGCAGCTAGGGGGCCTTCTGGAACTGACACAGTCTCTGG
ACAAAGCAATTCTGGAAACAATGGGAACAATGGAAAAGAGAGAGAGGACTCCTGGAAAGGAGCTTCTGTT
CAGAAATCAACTGGGTCAAAAAATGACTCTTGGGACAACAATAACAGGTCTACGGGTGGGTCCTGGAACT
TTGGCCCCCAGGACTCTAATGACAACAAATGGGGTGAAGGGAACAAAATGACATCTGGGGTCTCTCAGGG
AGAATGGAAACAGCCGACTGGGTCTGATGAGTTGAAAATTGGAGAATGGAGTGGTCCAAACCAACCAAAT
TCTAGCACTGGAGCATGGGACAATCAAAAGGGCCACCCCCTCCCTGAAAACCAAGGCAATGCCCAGGCTC
CCTGTTGGGGAAGATCTTCCAGCTCCACAGGAAGTGAAGTTGGAGGTCAAAGCACTGGAAGCAACCACAA
AGCAGGAAGTAGTGACAGTCATAACTCTGGCCGTCGGTCGTACAGGCCCACACATCCTGATTGTCAGGCT
GTCTTGCAGACTCTTTTGAGCCGAACTGATTTGGACCCCAGGGTGCTCTCAAACACTGGCTGGGGCCAAA
CTCAAATTAAGCAGGACACAGTGTGGGACATTGAAGAGGTGCCAAGGCCTGAGGGGAAATCTGACAAAGG
AACTGAGGGGTGGGAGAGCGCTGCCACACAGACCAAGAACTCAGGGGGCTGGGGAGATGCACCCAGCCAA
AGCAATCAAATGAAGTCTGGATGGGGGGAGCTCTCAGCCTCTACAGAGTGGAAAGACCCCAAGAACACAG
GAGGCTGGAATGACTACAAGAACAACAACTCTTCCAACTGGGGAGGAGGACGACCTGATGAAAAGACACC
TTCCTCTTGGAATGAGAATCCCAGCAAGGATCAGGGGTGGGGAGGTGGACGCCAGCCCAATCAAGGATGG
TCTTCTGGAAAGAATGGTTGGGGGGAGGAAGTCGATCAGACAAAAAACAGCAATTGGGAAAGTTCTGCAA
GTAAACCTGTGTCTGGGTGGGGTGAAGGAGGGCAGAATGAAATCGGGACTTGGGGTAATGGTGGCAATGC
AAGCCTAGCTTCAAAAGGTGGGTGGGAGGATTGCAAAAGATCCCCAGCATGGAATGAGACGGGCCGACAG
CCCAATTCCTGGAATAAACAACACCAACAGCAGCAGCCCCCACAGCAGCCGCCGCCACCACAACCAGAGG
CTTCTGGTTCGTGGGGAGGCCCACCCCCACCACCTCCAGGCAACGTTCGACCTTCCAATTCCAGCTGGAG
CAGCGGGCCACAGCCTGCAACACCTAAGGATGAGGAACCCAGTGGTTGGGAAGAGCCATCCCCACAGTCA
ATTAGTCGGAAAATGGACATTGATGATGGCACTTCAGCATGGGGAGACCCTAACAGTTATAACTACAAGA
ATGTGAATCTGTGGGATAAGAATTCCCAAGGGGGCCCAGCACCTCGAGAACCAAACCTGCCCACCCCAAT
GACCAGTAAATCGGCATCAGATTCCAAATCTATGCAAGACGGCTGGGGGGAGAGTGACGGGCCAGTCACA
GGAGCTCGCCATCCCAGCTGGGAAGAGGAGGAGGATGGAGGAGTCTGGAACACCACTGGCTCTCAGGGCA
GTGCTTCCTCCCACAACTCAGCAAGCTGGGGACAAGGAGGAAAGAAACAAATGAAGTGCTCACTCAAAGG
AGGAAACAATGATTCATGGATGAATCCTCTTGCCAAACAGTTTTCAAATATGGGATTGCTGAGTCAGACT
GAAGATAATCCAAGCAGCAAAATGGATTTGTCTGTAGGAAGCCTTTCAGATAAAAAATTTGATGTGGACA
AGCGAGCGATGAATCTCGGGGATTTTAATGATATCATGAGGAAGGATCGATCTGGGTTCCGTCCACCTAA
TTCCAAAGACATGGGAACCACAGATAGTGGGCCTTATTTTGAGAAGGGCGGTAGTCATGGTTTGTTTGGA
AACAGCACAGCACAATCGAGAGGTCTGCACACACCCGTGCAGCCACTAAATTCTTCTCCCAGTCTCCGGG
CGCAAGTGCCTCCCCAGTTTATTTCCCCCCAGGTTTCTGCCTCAATGCTCAAGCAGTTTCCCAACAGTGG
CCTGAGTCCAGGTCTTTTCAATGTGGGGCCCCAGTTATCTCCTCAACAAATTGCCATGCTGAGCCAGCTT
CCACAAATTCCCCAGTTTCAGTTGGCATGTCAGCTTCTCTTGCAGCAGCAGCAACAGCAGCAGTTGTTAC
AGAACCAGAGAAAGATTTCTCAAGCTGTACGCCAACAGCAAGAGCAGCAGCTGGCTCGAATGGTGAGTGC
ACTGCAGCAGCAGCAGCAGCAGCAGAGGCAGCCAGGCATGAAGCACTCGCCCTCTCATCCTGTTGGGCCC
AAGCCGCATCTGGACAACATGGTACCCAACGCATTGAATGTGGGGCTCCCAGACCTTCAAACCAAAGGGC
CAATACCTGGATATGGTTCTGGCTTCAGCTCTGGCGGCATGGACTATGGCATGGTTGGTGGGAAGGAGGC
TGGAACCGAGTCTCGCTTTAAACAGTGGACCTCCATGATGGAGGGGCTGCCCTCTGTAGCCACACAGGAA
GCCAATATGCACAAAAATGGCGCTATAGTGGCCCCTGGTAAAACCCGGGGAGGGTCACCGTACAACCAGT
TTGATATCATCCCTGGTGACACACTGGGTGGCCATACGGGTCCTGCTGGTGATAGCTGGTTACCTGCCAA
ATCTCCACCAACAAATAAAATCGGAAGTAAATCCAGCAATGCCAGTTGGCCTCCAGAATTCCAACCAGGA
GTGCCATGGAAAGGTATCCAAAACATTGACCCTGAATCTGACCCCTATGTCACCCCAGGAAGTGTGCTGG
GGGGTACAGCCACATCTCCCATTGTAGATACTGACCACCAACTGCTGCGGGATAACACCACAGGGTCTAA
TTCTTCCCTCAACACCTCGCTGCCTTCACCTGGTGCCTGGCCCTACAGTGCCTCTGACAACTCCTTTACC
AACGTTCATAGCACTTCAGCAAAGTTCCCTGATTACAAATCAACATGGTCCCCAGATCCCATAGGACACA
ACCCCACTCATCTCTCCAACAAGATGTGGAAAAACCATATTTCCTCCAGGAACACTACACCGCTGCCCCG
CCCACCTCCTGGTCTGACCAACCCCAAACCATCATCTCCCTGGAGCAGCACAGCACCCCGATCAGTCAGG
GGGTGGGGGACACAGGACTCACGGCTCGCCTCGGCCTCTACCTGGAGTGATGGTGGCTCAGTTCGTCCTA
GTTACTGGCTGGTTCTTCACAATCTCACCCCACAGATTGATGGGTCAACCTTGAGAACGATCTGCATGCA
GCATGGCCCACTGCTGACATTCCATCTGAATCTAACCCAGGGCACTGCCCTGATCCGATACAGCACCAAA
CAGGAGGCGGCCAAGGCCCAAACTGCACTGCACATGTGTGTGTTGGGAAACACTACCATCCTTGCTGAGT
TTGCCACTGATGATGAAGTCAGCCGCTTTCTGGCACAAGCTCAGCCCCCTACACCTGCAGCAACCCCAAG
TGCGCCAGCTGCGGGGTGGCAGTCGCTGGAGACCGGCCAGAACCAGTCAGATCCCGTGGGACCTGCTCTG
AATCTTTTTGGTGGGTCCACTGGGCTCGGGCAGTGGAGCAGCAGCGCTGGTGGCAGCAGCGGGGCCGATC
TTGCTGGCGCTTCATTGTGGGGGCCCCCAAACTATTCTTCTAGCTTATGGGGAGTCCCAACGGTGGAAGA
TCCCCATAGGATGGGCAGCCCTGCTCCTTTACTACCTGGTGACCTTCTGGGAGGAGGGTCGGATTCAATC
TGAGCGGCCGCACTCGAGATATCTAGACCCAGCTTTCTTGTACAAAGTGGTTGATCGCGTGCATGCGACG
TCATAGCTCTCTCCCTATAGTGAGTCGTATTATAAGCTAGGCACTGGCCGTCGTTTTACAACGTCGTGAC
TGGGAAAACTGCTAGCTTGGGATCTTTGTGAAGGAACCTTACTTCTGTGGTGTGACATAATTGGACAAAC
TACCTACAGAGATTTAAAGCTCTAAGGTAAATATAAAATTTTTAAGTGTATAATGTGTTAAACTAGCTGC
ATATGCTTGCTGCTTGAGAGTTTTGCTTACTGAGTATGATTTATGAAAATATTATACACAGGAGCTAGTG
ATTCTAATTGTTTGTGTATTTTAGATTCACAGTCCCAAGGCTCATTTCAGGCCCCTCAGTCCTCACAGTC
TGTTCATGATCATAATCAGCCATACCACATTTGTAGAGGTTTTACTTGCTTTAAAAAACCTCCCACACCT
CCCCCTGAACCTGAAACATAAAATGAATGCAATTGTTGTTGTTAACTTGTTTATTGCAGCTTATAATGGT
TACAAATAAAGCAATAGCATCACAAATTTCACAAATAAAGCATTTTTTTCACTGCATTCTAGTTGTGGTT
TGTCCAAACTCATCAATGTATCTTATCATGTCTGGATCGATCCTGCATTAATGAATCGGCCAACGCGCGG
GGAGAGGCGGTTTGCGTATTGGCTGGCGTAATAGCGAAGAGGCCCGCACCGATCGCCCTTCCCAACAGTT
GCGCAGCCTGAATGGCGAATGGG
[124 nt withheld, positions 6674-6797]
C
[91 nt withheld, positions 6799-6889]
A
[49 nt withheld, positions 6891-6939]
CCTTTGACGTTGGAGTCCACGTTCTTT
[37 nt withheld, positions 6967-7003]
ACCCTATCTCGGTCTATTCTTTTGATTTATAAGGGATTTTGCCGATTTCGGCCTATTGGTTAAAAAATGA
GCTGATTTAACAAAAATTTAACGCGAATTTTAACAAAATATTAACGCTTACAATTTCCTGATGCGGTATT
TTCTCCTTACGCATCTGTGCGGTATTTCACACCGCATACGCGGATCTGCGCAGCACCATGGCCTGAAATA
ACCTCTGAAAGAGGAACTTGGTTAGGTACCTTCTGAGGCGGAAAGAACCAGCTGTGGAATGTGTGTCAGT
TAGGGTGTGGAAAGTCCCCAGGCTCCCCAGCAGGCAGAAGTATGCAAAGCATGCATCTCAATTAGTCAGC
AACCAGGTGTGGAAAGTCCCCAGGCTCCCCAGCAGGCAGAAGTATGCAAAGCATGCATCTCAATTAGTCA
GCAACCATAGTCCCGCCCCTAACTCCGCCCATCCCGCCCCTAACTCCGCCCAGTTCCGCCCATTCTCCGC
CCCATGGCTGACTAATTTTTTTTATTTATGCAGAGGCCGAGGCCGCCTCGGCCTCTGAGCTATTCCAGAA
GTAGTGAGGAGGCTTTTTTGGAGGCCTAGGCTTTTGCAAAAAGCTTGATTCTTCTGACACAACAGTCTCG
AACTTAAGGCTAGAGCCACCATGATTGAACAAGATGGATTGCACGCAGGTTCTCCGGCCGCTTGGGTGGA
GAGGCTATTCGGCTATGACTGGGCACAACAGACAATCGGCTGCTCTGATGCCGCCGTGTTCCGGCTGTCA
GCGCAGGGGCGCCCGGTTCTTTTTGTCAAGACCGACCTGTCCGGTGCCCTGAATGAACTGCAGGACGAGG
CAGCGCGGCTATCGTGGCTGGCCACGACGGGCGTTCCTTGCGCAGCTGTGCTCGACGTTGTCACTGAAGC
GGGAAGGGACTGGCTGCTATTGGGCGAAGTGCCGGGGCAGGATCTCCTGTCATCTCACCTTGCTCCTGCC
GAGAAAGTATCCATCATGGCTGATGCAATGCGGCGGCTGCATACGCTTGATCCGGCTACCTGCCCATTCG
ACCACCAAGCGAAACATCGCATCGAGCGAGCACGTACTCGGATGGAAGCCGGTCTTGTCGATCAGGATGA
TCTGGACGAAGAGCATCAGGGGCTCGCGCCAGCCGAACTGTTCGCCAGGCTCAAGGCGCGCATGCCCGAC
GGCGAGGATCTCGTCGTGACCCATGGCGATGCCTGCTTGCCGAATATCATGGTGGAAAATGGCCGCTTTT
CTGGATTCATCGACTGTGGCCGGCTGGGTGTGGCGGACCGCTATCAGGACATAGCGTTGGCTACCCGTGA
TATTGCTGAAGAGCTTGGCGGCGAATGGGCTGACCGCTTCCTCGTGCTTTACGGTATCGCCGCTCCCGAT
TCGCAGCGCATCGCCTTCTATCGCCTTCTTGACGAGTTCTTCTGAGCGGGACTCTGGGGTTCGAAATGAC
CGACCAAGCGACGCCCAACCTGCCATCACGATGGCCGCAATAAAATATCTTTATTTTCATTACATCTGTG
TGTTGGTTTTTTGTGTGAATCGATAGCGATAAGGATCCGCGTATGGTGCACTCTCAGTACAATCTGCTCT
GATGCCGCATAGTTAAGCCAGCCCCGACACCCGCCAACACCCGCTGACGCGCCCTGACGGGCTTGTCTGC
TCCCGGCATCCGCTTACAGACAAGCTGTGACCGTCTCCGGGAGCTGCATGTGTCAGAGGTTTTCACCGTC
ATCACCGAAACGCGCGAGACGAAAGGGCCTCGTGATACGCCTATTTTTATAGGTTAATGTCATGATAATA
ATGGTTTCTTAGACGTCAGGTGGCACTTTTCGGGGAAATGTGCGCGGAACCCCTATTTGTTTATTTTTCT
AAATACATTCAAATATGTATCCGCTCATGAGACAATAACCCTGATAAATGCTTCAATAATATTGAAAAAG
GAAGAGTATGAGTATTCAACATTTCCGTGTCGCCCTTATTCCCTTTTTTGCGGCATTTTGCCTTCCTGTT
TTTGCTCACCCAGAAACGCTGGTGAAAGTAAAAGATGCTGAAGATCAGTTGGGTGCACGAGTGGGTTACA
TCGAACTGGATCTCAACAGCGGTAAGATCCTTGAGAGTTTTCGCCCCGAAGAACGTTTTCCAATGATGAG
CACTTTTAAAGTTCTGCTATGTGGCGCGGTATTATCCCGTATTGACGCCGGGCAAGAGCAACTCGGTCGC
CGCATACACTATTCTCAGAATGACTTGGTTGAGTACTCACCAGTCACAGAAAAGCATCTTACGGATGGCA
TGACAGTAAGAGAATTATGCAGTGCTGCCATAACCATGAGTGATAACACTGCGGCCAACTTACTTCTGAC
AACGATCGGAGGACCGAAGGAGCTAACCGCTTTTTTGCACAACATGGGGGATCATGTAACTCGCCTTGAT
CGTTGGGAACCGGAGCTGAATGAAGCCATACCAAACGACGAGCGTGACACCACGATGCCTGTAGCAATGG
CAACAACGTTGCGCAAACTATTAACTGGCGAACTACTTACTCTAGCTTCCCGGCAACAATTAATAGACTG
GATGGAGGCGGATAAAGTTGCAGGACCACTTCTGCGCTCGGCCCTTCCGGCTGGCTGGTTTATTGCTGAT
AAATCTGGAGCCGGTGAGCGTGGGTCTCGCGGTATCATTGCAGCACTGGGGCCAGATGGTAAGCCCTCCC
GTATCGTAGTTATCTACACGACGGGGAGTCAGGCAACTATGGATGAACGAAATAGACAGATCGCTGAGAT
AGGTGCCTCACTGATTAAGCATTGGTAACTGTCAGACCAAGTTTACTCATATATACTTTAGATTGATTTA
AAACTTCATTTTTAATTTAAAAGGATCTAGGTGAAGATCCTTTTTGATAATCTCATGACCAAAATCCCTT
AACGTGAGTTTTCGTTCCACTGAGCGTCAGACCCCGTAGAAAAGATCAAAGGATCTTCTTGAGATCCTTT
TTTTCTGCGCGTAATCTGCTGCTTGCAAACAAAAAAACCACCGCTACCAGCGGTGGTTTGTTTGCCGGAT
CAAGAGCTACCAACTCTTTTTCCGAAGGTAACTGGCTTCAGCAGAGCGCAGATACCAAATACTGTTCTTC
TAGTGTAGCCGTAGTTAGGCCACCACTTCAAGAACTCTGTAGCACCGCCTACATACCTCGCTCTGCTAAT
CCTGTTACCAGTGGCTGCTGCCAGTGGCGATAAGTCGTGTCTTACCGGGTTGGACTCAAGACGATAGTTA
CCGGATAAGGCGCAGCGGTCGGGCTGAACGGGGGGTTCGTGCACACAGCCCAGCTTGGAGCGAACGACCT
ACACCGAACTGAGATACCTACAGCGTGAGCTATGAGAAAGCGCCACGCTTCCCGAAGGGAGAAAGGCGGA
CAGGTATCCGGTAAGCGGCAGGGTCGGAACAGGAGAGCGCACGAGGGAGCTTCCAGGGGGAAACGCCTGG
TATCTTTATAGTCCTGTCGGGTTTCGCCACCTCTGACTTGAGCGTCGATTTTTGTGATGCTCGTCAGGGG
GGCGGAGCCTATGGAAAAACGCCAGCAACGCGGCCTTTTTACGGTTCCTGGCCTTTTGCTGGCCTTTTGC
TCACATGTTCTTTCCTGCGTTATCCCCTGATTCTGTGGATAACCGTATTACCGCCTTTGAGTGAGCTGAT
ACCGCTCGCCGCAGCCGAACGACCGAGCGCAGCGAGTCAGTGAGCGAGGAAGCGGAAGAGCGCCCAATAC
GCAAACCGCCTCTCCCCGCGCGTTGGCCGATTCATTAATGCAGAGCTTGCAATTCGCGCTTTTTCAATAT
TATTGAAGCATTTATCAGGGTTATTGTCTCATGAGCGGATACATATTTGAATGTATTTAGAAAAATAAAC
AAATAGGGGTTCCGCGCACATTTCCCCGAAAAGTGCCACCTGACGTCTAAGAAACCATTATTATCATGAC
ATTAACCTATAAAAATAGGCGTATTACGAGGCCCTTTCACGCATTAGATGCATGT
Features (pLannotate 1.2.2; 25 found; start..end, strand, type, name):
      1..304     +  enhancer       CMV enhancer: human cytomegalovirus immediate early enhancer
    305..508     +  promoter       CMV promoter: human cytomegalovirus (CMV) immediate early promoter
    664..688     +  protein_bind   attB1: mutant version of attB; recombination site for the Gateway® BP reaction BP Clonase™
    715..5880    +  CDS            TNRC6B (fragment): TNR6B_HUMAN - Also known as KIAA1093. Experimental evidence at protein level: Swiss-Prot protein existence level 1. Plays a role in RNA-mediated gene silencing by both micro- RNAs (miRNAs) and short interfering RNAs (siRNAs) (PubMed:16289642, PubMed:19167051, PubMed:19304925, PubMed:32354837). Required for miRNA- dependent translational repression and siRNA-dependent endonucleolytic cleavage of complementary mRNAs by argonaute family proteins (PubMed:16289642, PubMed:19167051, PubMed:19304925, PubMed:32354837). As scaffolding protein associates with argonaute proteins bound to partially comple
   5907..5931    -  protein_bind   attB2: mutant version of attB; recombination site for the Gateway® BP reaction BP Clonase™
   5964..5982    -  promoter       T7 promoter: promoter for bacteriophage T7 RNA polymerase
   5992..6029    +  CDS            lacZα (fragment): LacZα fragment of β-galactosidase; lacZ fragment
   6041..6155    +  intron         large T intron (fragment): SV40 (simian virus 40) large T antigen intron
   6229..6254    +  intron         small t intron (fragment): SV40 (simian virus 40) small t antigen intron
   6254..6391    +  CDS            large T antigen (fragment): large T antigen from SV40 (simian virus 40)
   6414..6548    +  polyA_signal   SV40 poly(A) signal: SV40 polyadenylation signal
   6553..6602    -  CDS            lacI (fragment): lac repressor; lacI; The lac repressor binds to the lac operator to inhibit transcription in E. coli. This inhibition can be relieved by adding lactose or isopropyl-β-D-thiogalactopyranoside (IPTG).
   6602..6669    +  CDS            lacZα (fragment): LacZα fragment of β-galactosidase; lacZ fragment
   6674..7102    +  rep_origin     f1 ori (sequence partly withheld): f1 bacteriophage origin of replication; arrow indicates direction of (+) strand synthesis
   7130..7181    -  misc_feature   bom (fragment): basis of mobility region from pBR322
   7246..7603    +  promoter       SV40 promoter: SV40 enhancer and early promoter
   7654..8445    +  CDS            neo: KKA2_KLEPN - Also known as kan, nptII. Experimental evidence at protein level: Swiss-Prot protein existence level 1. Resistance to kanamycin, neomycin, paromomycin, ribostamycin, butirosin and gentamicin B. From Klebsiella pneumoniae.
   8512..8560    +  polyA_signal   poly(A) signal: synthetic polyadenylation signal
   8580..8634    -  misc_feature   bom (fragment): basis of mobility region from pBR322
   8736..8771    -  CDS            rop (fragment): Rop protein, which maintains plasmids at low copy number; rop
   8866..8970    +  promoter       AmpR promoter: bla
   8971..9831    +  CDS            AmpR: β-lactamase; bla; confers resistance to ampicillin, carbenicillin, and related antibiotics
  10002..10590   +  rep_origin     ori: high-copy-number ColE1/pMB1/pBR322/pUC origin of replication
  10773..10826   +  CDS            lacI (fragment): lac repressor; lacI; The lac repressor binds to the lac operator to inhibit transcription in E. coli. This inhibition can be relieved by adding lactose or isopropyl-β-D-thiogalactopyranoside (IPTG).
  10842..10939   -  promoter       AmpR promoter: bla
