>Addgene plasmid #10978 | pmyc-TNRC6B | analyzer sequence | sequence record 6823
CATTAGATGCATGTCGTTACATAACTTACGGTAAATGGCCCGCCTGGCTGACCGCCCAACGACCCCCGCC
CATTGACGTCAATAATGACGTATGTTCCCATAGTAACGCCAATAGGGACTTTCCATTGACGTCAATGGGT
GGAGTATTTACGGTAAACTGCCCACTTGGCAGTACATCAAGTGTATCATATGCCAAGTACGCCCCCTATT
GACGTCAATGACGGTAAATGGCCCGCCTGGCATTATGCCCAGTACATGACCTTATGGGACTTTCCTACTT
GGCAGTACATCTACGTATTAGTCATCGCTATTACCATGGTGATGCGGTTTTGGCAGTACATCAATGGGCG
TGGATAGCGGTTTGACTCACGGGGATTTCCAAGTCTCCACCCCATTGACGTCAATGGGAGTTTGTTTTGG
CACCAAAATCAACGGGACTTTCCAAAATGTCGTAACAACTCCGCCCCATTGACGCAAATGGGCGGTAGGC
GTGTACGGTGGGAGGTCTATATAAGCAGAGCTCGTTTAGTGAACCGTCAGATCGCCTGGAGACGCCATCC
ACGCTGTTTTGACCTCCATAGAAGACACCGGGACCGATCCAGCCTCCGGACTCTAGCCTAGGCCGCGGTA
CCACCATGGAACAAAAACTTATTTCTGAAGAAGATCTGTCTAGATCAACAAGTTTATGAGAGAGAAGGAG
CAAGAAAGGGAAGAACAGTTAATGGAAGACAAGAAAAGGAAGAAAGAGGATAAAAAGAAAAAAGAAGCCA
CTCAGAAGGTCACGGAACAAAAAACCAAAGTGCCCGAAGTGACGAAACCAAGTTTAAGCCAACCAACGGC
CGCCAGCCCAATTGGCAGCTCTCCATCGCCACCAGTCAATGGTGGCAACAATGCCAAAAGGGTGGCAGTG
CCGAACGGACAACCGCCAAGCGCCGCCCGCTACATGCCTCGGGAGGTGCCGCCGCGATTCCGTTGCCAGC
AGGACCACAAAGTGTTACTAAAACGTGGGCAGCCCCCTCCACCGTCCTGCATGCTCCTTGGGGGTGGGGC
AGGGCCTCCTCCCTGCACAGCACCTGGAGCAAACCCAAACAACGCACAAGTGACAGGAGCGCTGCTGCAG
AGTGAGAGTGGGACTGCGCCAGACTCAACCCTTGGAGGTGCTGCTGCTTCAAATTATGCAAATTCCACTT
GGGGCTCGGGAGCCTCCTCCAACAACGGCACCTCCCCCAACCCAATTCACATCTGGGACAAGGTGATTGT
AGACGGGTCTGACATGGAAGAGTGGCCTTGTATTGCCAGCAAAGACACTGAATCTTCTTCCGAAAACACC
ACCGATAACAACAGTGCCTCGAACCCTGGCTCTGAGAAGAGCACTCTGCCAGGAAGCACCACTAGTAACA
AAGGAAAAGGGAGCCAGTGCCAGTCTGCAAGTTCTGGGAACGAATGTAATCTTGGGGTCTGGAAATCTGA
CCCTAAGGCTAAATCTGTTCAATCTTCCAACTCTACTACAGAGAACAACAATGGACTAGGAAATTGGAGG
AATGTGAGTGGTCAGGATAGAATTGGACCTGGCTCTGGCTTCAGCAACTTTAACCCAAATAGCAACCCAT
CTGCCTGGCCAGCACTGGTCCAAGAAGGAACTTCTAGGAAAGGGGCATTGGAAACAGATAATAGTAATTC
CAGTGCACAGGTTAGCACAGTAGGTCAGACATCCAGGGAACAGCAGTCAAAGATGGAAAATGCGGGTGTT
AATTTTGTTGTCTCTGGCAGAGAACAGGCTCAAATTCATAACACTGATGGACCAAAAAATGGAAACACTA
ACTCCTTGAACTTAAGTTCACCAAACCCCATGGAGAATAAGGGAATGCCCTTTGGAATGGGCTTGGGGAA
CACCTCCAGGAGCACTGATGCCCCTTCACAAAGCACTGGAGATCGAAAGACTGGGAGTGTTGGATCTTGG
GGTGCAGCTAGGGGGCCTTCTGGAACTGACACAGTCTCTGGACAAAGCAATTCTGGAAACAATGGGAACA
ATGGAAAAGAGAGAGAGGACTCCTGGAAAGGAGCTTCTGTTCAGAAATCAACTGGGTCAAAAAATGACTC
TTGGGACAACAATAACAGGTCTACGGGTGGGTCCTGGAACTTTGGCCCCCAGGACTCTAATGACAACAAA
TGGGGTGAAGGGAACAAAATGACATCTGGGGTCTCTCAGGGAGAATGGAAACAGCCGACTGGGTCTGATG
AGTTGAAAATTGGAGAATGGAGTGGTCCAAACCAACCAAATTCTAGCACTGGAGCATGGGACAATCAAAA
GGGCCACCCCCTCCCTGAAAACCAAGGCAATGCCCAGGCTCCCTGTTGGGGAAGATCTTCCAGCTCCACA
GGAAGTGAAGTTGGAGGTCAAAGCACTGGAAGCAACCACAAAGCAGGAAGTAGTGACAGTCATAACTCTG
GCCGTCGGTCGTACAGGCCCACACATCCTGATTGTCAGGCTGTCTTGCAGACTCTTTTGAGCCGAACTGA
TTTGGACCCCAGGGTGCTCTCAAACACTGGCTGGGGCCAAACTCAAATTAAGCAGGACACAGTGTGGGAC
ATTGAAGAGGTGCCAAGGCCTGAGGGGAAATCTGACAAAGGAACTGAGGGGTGGGAGAGCGCTGCCACAC
AGACCAAGAACTCAGGGGGCTGGGGAGATGCACCCAGCCAAAGCAATCAAATGAAGTCTGGATGGGGGGA
GCTCTCAGCCTCTACAGAGTGGAAAGACCCCAAGAACACAGGAGGCTGGAATGACTACAAGAACAACAAC
TCTTCCAACTGGGGAGGAGGACGACCTGATGAAAAGACACCTTCCTCTTGGAATGAGAATCCCAGCAAGG
ATCAGGGGTGGGGAGGTGGACGCCAGCCCAATCAAGGATGGTCTTCTGGAAAGAATGGTTGGGGGGAGGA
AGTCGATCAGACAAAAAACAGCAATTGGGAAAGTTCTGCAAGTAAACCTGTGTCTGGGTGGGGTGAAGGA
GGGCAGAATGAAATCGGGACTTGGGGTAATGGTGGCAATGCAAGCCTAGCTTCAAAAGGTGGGTGGGAGG
ATTGCAAAAGATCCCCAGCATGGAATGAGACGGGCCGACAGCCCAATTCCTGGAATAAACAACACCAACA
GCAGCAGCCCCCACAGCAGCCGCCGCCACCACAACCAGAGGCTTCTGGTTCGTGGGGAGGCCCACCCCCA
CCACCTCCAGGCAACGTTCGACCTTCCAATTCCAGCTGGAGCAGCGGGCCACAGCCTGCAACACCTAAGG
ATGAGGAACCCAGTGGTTGGGAAGAGCCATCCCCACAGTCAATTAGTCGGAAAATGGACATTGATGATGG
CACTTCAGCATGGGGAGACCCTAACAGTTATAACTACAAGAATGTGAATCTGTGGGATAAGAATTCCCAA
GGGGGCCCAGCACCTCGAGAACCAAACCTGCCCACCCCAATGACCAGTAAATCGGCATCAGATTCCAAAT
CTATGCAAGACGGCTGGGGGGAGAGTGACGGGCCAGTCACAGGAGCTCGCCATCCCAGCTGGGAAGAGGA
GGAGGATGGAGGAGTCTGGAACACCACTGGCTCTCAGGGCAGTGCTTCCTCCCACAACTCAGCAAGCTGG
GGACAAGGAGGAAAGAAACAAATGAAGTGCTCACTCAAAGGAGGAAACAATGATTCATGGATGAATCCTC
TTGCCAAACAGTTTTCAAATATGGGATTGCTGAGTCAGACTGAAGATAATCCAAGCAGCAAAATGGATTT
GTCTGTAGGAAGCCTTTCAGATAAAAAATTTGATGTGGACAAGCGAGCGATGAATCTCGGGGATTTTAAT
GATATCATGAGGAAGGATCGATCTGGGTTCCGTCCACCTAATTCCAAAGACATGGGAACCACAGATAGTG
GGCCTTATTTTGAGAAGGGCGGTAGTCATGGTTTGTTTGGAAACAGCACAGCACAATCGAGAGGTCTGCA
CACACCCGTGCAGCCACTAAATTCTTCTCCCAGTCTCCGGGCGCAAGTGCCTCCCCAGTTTATTTCCCCC
CAGGTTTCTGCCTCAATGCTCAAGCAGTTTCCCAACAGTGGCCTGAGTCCAGGTCTTTTCAATGTGGGGC
CCCAGTTATCTCCTCAACAAATTGCCATGCTGAGCCAGCTTCCACAAATTCCCCAGTTTCAGTTGGCATG
TCAGCTTCTCTTGCAGCAGCAGCAACAGCAGCAGTTGTTACAGAACCAGAGAAAGATTTCTCAAGCTGTA
CGCCAACAGCAAGAGCAGCAGCTGGCTCGAATGGTGAGTGCACTGCAGCAGCAGCAGCAGCAGCAGAGGC
AGCCAGGCATGAAGCACTCGCCCTCTCATCCTGTTGGGCCCAAGCCGCATCTGGACAACATGGTACCCAA
CGCATTGAATGTGGGGCTCCCAGACCTTCAAACCAAAGGGCCAATACCTGGATATGGTTCTGGCTTCAGC
TCTGGCGGCATGGACTATGGCATGGTTGGTGGGAAGGAGGCTGGAACCGAGTCTCGCTTTAAACAGTGGA
CCTCCATGATGGAGGGGCTGCCCTCTGTAGCCACACAGGAAGCCAATATGCACAAAAATGGCGCTATAGT
GGCCCCTGGTAAAACCCGGGGAGGGTCACCGTACAACCAGTTTGATATCATCCCTGGTGACACACTGGGT
GGCCATACGGGTCCTGCTGGTGATAGCTGGTTACCTGCCAAATCTCCACCAACAAATAAAATCGGAAGTA
AATCCAGCAATGCCAGTTGGCCTCCAGAATTCCAACCAGGAGTGCCATGGAAAGGTATCCAAAACATTGA
CCCTGAATCTGACCCCTATGTCACCCCAGGAAGTGTGCTGGGGGGTACAGCCACATCTCCCATTGTAGAT
ACTGACCACCAACTGCTGCGGGATAACACCACAGGGTCTAATTCTTCCCTCAACACCTCGCTGCCTTCAC
CTGGTGCCTGGCCCTACAGTGCCTCTGACAACTCCTTTACCAACGTTCATAGCACTTCAGCAAAGTTCCC
TGATTACAAATCAACATGGTCCCCAGATCCCATAGGACACAACCCCACTCATCTCTCCAACAAGATGTGG
AAAAACCATATTTCCTCCAGGAACACTACACCGCTGCCCCGCCCACCTCCTGGTCTGACCAACCCCAAAC
CATCATCTCCCTGGAGCAGCACAGCACCCCGATCAGTCAGGGGGTGGGGGACACAGGACTCACGGCTCGC
CTCGGCCTCTACCTGGAGTGATGGTGGCTCAGTTCGTCCTAGTTACTGGCTGGTTCTTCACAATCTCACC
CCACAGATTGATGGGTCAACCTTGAGAACGATCTGCATGCAGCATGGCCCACTGCTGACATTCCATCTGA
ATCTAACCCAGGGCACTGCCCTGATCCGATACAGCACCAAACAGGAGGCGGCCAAGGCCCAAACTGCACT
GCACATGTGTGTGTTGGGAAACACTACCATCCTTGCTGAGTTTGCCACTGATGATGAAGTCAGCCGCTTT
CTGGCACAAGCTCAGCCCCCTACACCTGCAGCAACCCCAAGTGCGCCAGCTGCGGGGTGGCAGTCGCTGG
AGACCGGCCAGAACCAGTCAGATCCCGTGGGACCTGCTCTGAATCTTTTTGGTGGGTCCACTGGGCTCGG
GCAGTGGAGCAGCAGCGCTGGTGGCAGCAGCGGGGCCGATCTTGCTGGCGCTTCATTGTGGGGGCCCCCA
AACTATTCTTCTAGCTTATGGGGAGTCCCAACGGTGGAAGATCCCCATAGGATGGGCAGCCCTGCTCCTT
TACTACCTGGTGACCTTCTGGGAGGAGGGTCGGATTCAATCTGAAAAGTGGTTGATCGCGTGCATGCGAC
GTCATAGCTCTCTCCCTATAGTGAGTCGTATTATAAGCTAGGCACTGGCCGTCGTTTTACAACGTCGTGA
CTGGGAAAACTGCTAGCTTGGGATCTTTGTGAAGGAACCTTACTTCTGTGGTGTGACATAATTGGACAAA
CTACCTACAGAGATTTAAAGCTCTAAGGTAAATATAAAATTTTTAAGTGTATAATGTGTTAAACTAGCTG
CATATGCTTGCTGCTTGAGAGTTTTGCTTACTGAGTATGATTTATGAAAATATTATACACAGGAGCTAGT
GATTCTAATTGTTTGTGTATTTTAGATTCACAGTCCCAAGGCTCATTTCAGGCCCCTCAGTCCTCACAGT
CTGTTCATGATCATAATCAGCCATACCACATTTGTAGAGGTTTTACTTGCTTTAAAAAACCTCCCACACC
TCCCCCTGAACCTGAAACATAAAATGAATGCAATTGTTGTTGTTAACTTGTTTATTGCAGCTTATAATGG
TTACAAATAAAGCAATAGCATCACAAATTTCACAAATAAAGCATTTTTTTCACTGCATTCTAGTTGTGGT
TTGTCCAAACTCATCAATGTATCTTATCATGTCTGGATCGATCCTGCATTAATGAATCGGCCAACGCGCG
GGGAGAGGCGGTTTGCGTATTGGCTGGCGTAATAGCGAAGAGGCCCGCACCGATCGCCCTTCCCAACAGT
TGCGCAGCCTGAATGGCGAATGGG
[124 nt withheld, positions 6605-6728]
C
[91 nt withheld, positions 6730-6820]
A
[49 nt withheld, positions 6822-6870]
CCTTTGACGTTGGAGTCCACGTTCTTT
[37 nt withheld, positions 6898-6934]
ACCCTATCTCGGTCTATTCTTTTGATTTATAAGGGATTTTGCCGATTTCGGCCTATTGGTTAAAAAATGA
GCTGATTTAACAAATATTTAACGCGAATTTTAACAAAATATTAACGTTTACAATTTCGCCTGATGCGGTA
TTTTCTCCTTACGCATCTGTGCGGTATTTCACACCGCATACGCGGATCTGCGCAGCACCATGGCCTGAAA
TAACCTCTGAAAGAGGAACTTGGTTAGGTACCTTCTGAGGCGGAAAGAACCAGCTGTGGAATGTGTGTCA
GTTAGGGTGTGGAAAGTCCCCAGGCTCCCCAGCAGGCAGAAGTATGCAAAGCATGCATCTCAATTAGTCA
GCAACCAGGTGTGGAAAGTCCCCAGGCTCCCCAGCAGGCAGAAGTATGCAAAGCATGCATCTCAATTAGT
CAGCAACCATAGTCCCGCCCCTAACTCCGCCCATCCCGCCCCTAACTCCGCCCAGTTCCGCCCATTCTCC
GCCCCATGGCTGACTAATTTTTTTTATTTATGCAGAGGCCGAGGCCGCCTCGGCCTCTGAGCTATTCCAG
AAGTAGTGAGGAGGCTTTTTTGGAGGCCTAGGCTTTTGCAAAAAGCTTGATTCTTCTGACACAACAGTCT
CGAACTTAAGGCTAGAGCCACCATGATTGAACAAGATGGATTGCACGCAGGTTCTCCGGCCGCTTGGGTG
GAGAGGCTATTCGGCTATGACTGGGCACAACAGACAATCGGCTGCTCTGATGCCGCCGTGTTCCGGCTGT
CAGCGCAGGGGCGCCCGGTTCTTTTTGTCAAGACCGACCTGTCCGGTGCCCTGAATGAACTGCAGGACGA
GGCAGCGCGGCTATCGTGGCTGGCCACGACGGGCGTTCCTTGCGCAGCTGTGCTCGACGTTGTCACTGAA
GCGGGAAGGGACTGGCTGCTATTGGGCGAAGTGCCGGGGCAGGATCTCCTGTCATCTCACCTTGCTCCTG
CCGAGAAAGTATCCATCATGGCTGATGCAATGCGGCGGCTGCATACGCTTGATCCGGCTACCTGCCCATT
CGACCACCAAGCGAAACATCGCATCGAGCGAGCACGTACTCGGATGGAAGCCGGTCTTGTCGATCAGGAT
GATCTGGACGAAGAGCATCAGGGGCTCGCGCCAGCCGAACTGTTCGCCAGGCTCAAGGCGCGCATGCCCG
ACGGCGAGGATCTCGTCGTGACCCATGGCGATGCCTGCTTGCCGAATATCATGGTGGAAAATGGCCGCTT
TTCTGGATTCATCGACTGTGGCCGGCTGGGTGTGGCGGACCGCTATCAGGACATAGCGTTGGCTACCCGT
GATATTGCTGAAGAGCTTGGCGGCGAATGGGCTGACCGCTTCCTCGTGCTTTACGGTATCGCCGCTCCCG
ATTCGCAGCGCATCGCCTTCTATCGCCTTCTTGACGAGTTCTTCTGAGCGGGACTCTGGGGTTCGAAATG
ACCGACCAAGCGACGCCCAACCTGCCATCACGATGGCCGCAATAAAATATCTTTATTTTCATTACATCTG
TGTGTTGGTTTTTTGTGTGAATCGATAGCGATAAGGATCCGCGTATGGTGCACTCTCAGTACAATCTGCT
CTGATGCCGCATAGTTAAGCCAGCCCCGACACCCGCCAACACCCGCTGACGCGCCCTGACGGGCTTGTCT
GCTCCCGGCATCCGCTTACAGACAAGCTGTGACCGTCTCCGGGAGCTGCATGTGTCAGAGGTTTTCACCG
TCATCACCGAAACGCGCGAGACGAAAGGGCCTCGTGATACGCCTATTTTTATAGGTTAATGTCATGATAA
TAATGGTTTCTTAGACGTCAGGTGGCACTTTTCGGGGAAATGTGCGCGGAACCCCTATTTGTTTATTTTT
CTAAATACATTCAAATATGTATCCGCTCATGAGACAATAACCCTGATAAATGCTTCAATAATATTGAAAA
AGGAAGAGTATGAGTATTCAACATTTCCGTGTCGCCCTTATTCCCTTTTTTGCGGCATTTTGCCTTCCTG
TTTTTGCTCACCCAGAAACGCTGGTGAAAGTAAAAGATGCTGAAGATCAGTTGGGTGCACGAGTGGGTTA
CATCGAACTGGATCTCAACAGCGGTAAGATCCTTGAGAGTTTTCGCCCCGAAGAACGTTTTCCAATGATG
AGCACTTTTAAAGTTCTGCTATGTGGCGCGGTATTATCCCGTATTGACGCCGGGCAAGAGCAACTCGGTC
GCCGCATACACTATTCTCAGAATGACTTGGTTGAGTACTCACCAGTCACAGAAAAGCATCTTACGGATGG
CATGACAGTAAGAGAATTATGCAGTGCTGCCATAACCATGAGTGATAACACTGCGGCCAACTTACTTCTG
ACAACGATCGGAGGACCGAAGGAGCTAACCGCTTTTTTGCACAACATGGGGGATCATGTAACTCGCCTTG
ATCGTTGGGAACCGGAGCTGAATGAAGCCATACCAAACGACGAGCGTGACACCACGATGCCTGTAGCAAT
GGCAACAACGTTGCGCAAACTATTAACTGGCGAACTACTTACTCTAGCTTCCCGGCAACAATTAATAGAC
TGGATGGAGGCGGATAAAGTTGCAGGACCACTTCTGCGCTCGGCCCTTCCGGCTGGCTGGTTTATTGCTG
ATAAATCTGGAGCCGGTGAGCGTGGGTCTCGCGGTATCATTGCAGCACTGGGGCCAGATGGTAAGCCCTC
CCGTATCGTAGTTATCTACACGACGGGGAGTCAGGCAACTATGGATGAACGAAATAGACAGATCGCTGAG
ATAGGTGCCTCACTGATTAAGCATTGGTAACTGTCAGACCAAGTTTACTCATATATACTTTAGATTGATT
TAAAACTTCATTTTTAATTTAAAAGGATCTAGGTGAAGATCCTTTTTGATAATCTCATGACCAAAATCCC
TTAACGTGAGTTTTCGTTCCACTGAGCGTCAGACCCCGTAGAAAAGATCAAAGGATCTTCTTGAGATCCT
TTTTTTCTGCGCGTAATCTGCTGCTTGCAAACAAAAAAACCACCGCTACCAGCGGTGGTTTGTTTGCCGG
ATCAAGAGCTACCAACTCTTTTTCCGAAGGTAACTGGCTTCAGCAGAGCGCAGATACCAAATACTGTCCT
TCTAGTGTAGCCGTAGTTAGGCCACCACTTCAAGAACTCTGTAGCACCGCCTACATACCTCGCTCTGCTA
ATCCTGTTACCAGTGGCTGCTGCCAGTGGCGATAAGTCGTGTCTTACCGGGTTGGACTCAAGACGATAGT
TACCGGATAAGGCGCAGCGGTCGGGCTGAACGGGGGGTTCGTGCACACAGCCCAGCTTGGAGCGAACGAC
CTACACCGAACTGAGATACCTACAGCGTGAGCATTGAGAAAGCGCCACGCTTCCCGAAGGGAGAAAGGCG
GACAGGTATCCGGTAAGCGGCAGGGTCGGAACAGGAGAGCGCACGAGGGAGCTTCCAGGGGGAAACGCCT
GGTATCTTTATAGTCCTGTCGGGTTTCGCCACCTCTGACTTGAGCGTCGATTTTTGTGATGCTCGTCAGG
GGGGCGGAGCCTATGGAAAAACGCCAGCAACGCGGCCTTTTTACGGTTCCTGGCCTTTTGCTGGCCTTTT
GCTCACATGTTCTTTCCTGCGTTATCCCCTGATTCTGTGGATAACCGTATTACCGCCTTTGAGTGAGCTG
ATACCGCTCGCCGCAGCCGAACGACCGAGCGCAGCGAGTCAGTGAGCGAGGAAGCGGAAGAGCGCCCAAT
ACGCAAACCGCCTCTCCCCGCGCGTTGGCCGATTCATTAATGCAGAGCTTGCAATTCGCGCGTTTTTCAA
TATTATTGAAGCATTTATCAGGGTTATTGTCTCATGAGCGGATACATATTTGAATGTATTTAGAAAAATA
AACAAATAGGGGTTCCGCGCACATTTCCCCGAAAAGTGCCACCTGACGTCTAAGAAACCATTATTATCAT
GACATTAACCTATAAAAATAGGCGTAGTACGAGGCCCTTTCACT
Features (pLannotate 1.2.2; 23 found; start..end, strand, type, name):
     15..318     +  enhancer       CMV enhancer: human cytomegalovirus immediate early enhancer
    319..522     +  promoter       CMV promoter: human cytomegalovirus (CMV) immediate early promoter
    686..5851    +  CDS            TNRC6B (fragment): TNR6B_HUMAN - Also known as KIAA1093. Experimental evidence at protein level: Swiss-Prot protein existence level 1. Plays a role in RNA-mediated gene silencing by both micro- RNAs (miRNAs) and short interfering RNAs (siRNAs) (PubMed:16289642, PubMed:19167051, PubMed:19304925, PubMed:32354837). Required for miRNA- dependent translational repression and siRNA-dependent endonucleolytic cleavage of complementary mRNAs by argonaute family proteins (PubMed:16289642, PubMed:19167051, PubMed:19304925, PubMed:32354837). As scaffolding protein associates with argonaute proteins bound to partially comple
   5895..5913    -  promoter       T7 promoter: promoter for bacteriophage T7 RNA polymerase
   5923..5960    +  CDS            lacZα (fragment): LacZα fragment of β-galactosidase; lacZ fragment
   5972..6086    +  intron         large T intron (fragment): SV40 (simian virus 40) large T antigen intron
   6160..6185    +  intron         small t intron (fragment): SV40 (simian virus 40) small t antigen intron
   6185..6322    +  CDS            large T antigen (fragment): large T antigen from SV40 (simian virus 40)
   6345..6479    +  polyA_signal   SV40 poly(A) signal: SV40 polyadenylation signal
   6484..6533    -  CDS            lacI (fragment): lac repressor; lacI; The lac repressor binds to the lac operator to inhibit transcription in E. coli. This inhibition can be relieved by adding lactose or isopropyl-β-D-thiogalactopyranoside (IPTG).
   6533..6600    +  CDS            lacZα (fragment): LacZα fragment of β-galactosidase; lacZ fragment
   6605..6963    +  rep_origin     f1 ori (sequence partly withheld): f1 bacteriophage origin of replication; arrow indicates direction of (+) strand synthesis
   7063..7114    -  misc_feature   bom (fragment): basis of mobility region from pBR322
   7179..7536    +  promoter       SV40 promoter: SV40 enhancer and early promoter
   7587..8378    +  CDS            neo: KKA2_KLEPN - Also known as kan, nptII. Experimental evidence at protein level: Swiss-Prot protein existence level 1. Resistance to kanamycin, neomycin, paromomycin, ribostamycin, butirosin and gentamicin B. From Klebsiella pneumoniae.
   8445..8493    +  polyA_signal   poly(A) signal: synthetic polyadenylation signal
   8513..8567    -  misc_feature   bom (fragment): basis of mobility region from pBR322
   8669..8704    -  CDS            rop (fragment): Rop protein, which maintains plasmids at low copy number; rop
   8799..8903    +  promoter       AmpR promoter: bla
   8904..9764    +  CDS            AmpR: β-lactamase; bla; confers resistance to ampicillin, carbenicillin, and related antibiotics
   9935..10523   +  rep_origin     ori: high-copy-number ColE1/pMB1/pBR322/pUC origin of replication
  10706..10759   +  CDS            lacI (fragment): lac repressor; lacI; The lac repressor binds to the lac operator to inhibit transcription in E. coli. This inhibition can be relieved by adding lactose or isopropyl-β-D-thiogalactopyranoside (IPTG).
  10777..10873   -  promoter       AmpR promoter (fragment): bla
