[The description below was written by a language model from this plasmid's Addgene catalogue record and pLannotate feature annotations shown in this document.]
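Description:
pmyc-TNRC6B is a mammalian expression plasmid built on the Invitrogen Gateway destination vector pDEST26, carrying the human TNRC6B coding sequence (about 5.2 kb) with an N-terminal myc epitope tag. The insert is transcribed from the human cytomegalovirus immediate-early enhancer and promoter and is followed by SV40-derived sequence, including fragments of the small t and large T introns and the SV40 polyadenylation signal. In bacteria the plasmid replicates from a high-copy ColE1/pUC-type origin and is selected with ampicillin through the β-lactamase gene. An f1 origin is also present. For selection in mammalian cells, a separate cassette places the neomycin phosphotransferase gene under the SV40 enhancer/early promoter with a synthetic poly(A) signal, conferring G418 resistance.

The catalogue entry lists the cloning sites as attR1 and attR2, but the full sequenced record (about 11.0 kb) is annotated with attB1 and attB2 flanking the open reading frame, as expected once a Gateway LR reaction has moved an insert into a destination vector. A second, slightly shorter sequence record shows the same overall layout but has no att sites annotated. Neither feature table annotates the myc tag, so its exact position relative to attB1 cannot be confirmed from the annotations. A T7 promoter lies downstream of the insert in the reverse orientation. The short lacZα, lacI, rop and bom fragments are backbone remnants.

TNRC6B is annotated as a scaffolding protein that associates with argonaute proteins and takes part in miRNA- and siRNA-mediated gene silencing. Given the associated study on argonaute-associated proteins, the construct is suited to expressing epitope-tagged TNRC6B in cultured mammalian cells for detection or for interaction studies using the tag.
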