Addgene plasmid #10978: pmyc-TNRC6B
Depositing lab: Thomas Tuschl. Depositing organization: Rockefeller University. Publication: Identification of novel argonaute-associated proteins. Meister G, Landthaler M, Peters L, Chen PY, Urlaub H, Luhrmann R, Tuschl T. Curr Biol. 2005 Dec 6;15(23):2149-55. doi: 10.1016/j.cub.2005.10.048. Epub 2005 Nov 10. PubMed 16289642.
Backbone
  Vector backbone: pDEST26
  Backbone manufacturer: Invitrogen
  Backbone size w/o insert (bp): 5779
  Vector type: Mammalian Expression
  Selectable markers: Neomycin (select with G418)
Growth in bacteria
  Bacterial resistance: Ampicillin, 100 μg/mL
  Growth temperature: 37°C
  Growth strain: DH5alpha
  Copy number: High Copy
Gene/Insert
  Gene/Insert name: TNRC6B
  Species: H. sapiens (human)
  Insert size (bp): 5169
  GenBank ID: NM_015088
  Entrez Gene: TNRC6B (a.k.a. GDSBA)
  Tag / fusion protein: myc (N terminal on insert)
  Cloning method: Gateway Cloning; 5′ cloning site attR1 (not destroyed); 3′ cloning site attR2 (not destroyed)
  Sequencing primers: 5′ T7
Terms and licenses: Academic/Nonprofit Terms; Industry Terms: Not Available to Industry
How to cite: pmyc-TNRC6B was a gift from Thomas Tuschl (Addgene plasmid # 10978 ; http://n2t.net/addgene:10978 ; RRID:Addgene_10978)
