>Addgene plasmid #10978 | pmyc-TNRC6B | addgene partial sequence | sequence record 17959 | 10978 with T7
GCTGGGTCTAGATATCTCGAGTGCGGCCGCTCAGATTGAATCCGACCCTCCTCCCAGAAGGTCACCAGGT
AGTAAAGGAGCAGGGCTGCCCATCCTATGGGGATCTTCCACCGTTGGGACTCCCCATAAGCTAGAAGAAT
AGTTTGGGGGCCCCCACAATGAAGCGCCAGCAAGATCGGCCCCGCTGCTGCCACCAGCGCTGCTGCTCCA
CTGCCCGAGCCCAGTGGACCCACCAAAAAGATTCAGAGCAGGTCCCACGGGATCTGACTGGTTCTGGCCG
GTCTCCAGCGACTGCCACCCCGCAGCTGGCGCACTTGGGGTTGCTGCAGGTGTAGGGGGCTGAGCTTGTG
CCAGAAAGCGGCTGACTTCATCATCAGTGGCAAACTCAGCAAGGATGGTAGTGTTTCCCAACACACACAT
GTGCAGTGCAGTTTGGGCCTTGGCCGCCTCCTGTTTGGTGCTGTATCGGATCAGGGCAGTGCCCTGGGTT
AGATTCAGATGGAATGTCAGCAGTGGGCCATGCTGCATGCAGATCGTTCTCAAGGTTGACCCATCAATCT
GTGGGGTGAGATTGTGAAGAACCAGCCAGTAACTAGGACGAACTGAGCCACCATCACTCCAGGTAGAGGC
CGAGGCGAGCCGTGAGTCCTGTGTCCCCCACCCCCTGACTGATCGGGGTGCTGTGCTGCTCCAGGG
